Addgene plasmid #113611: PCDNA3-muOR-GFP11-T2A-GFP10-bArrestin1-T2A mCherry
Purpose: PPI reporter
Depositing lab: Xiaokun Shu. Depositing organization: University of California, San Francisco (UCSF). Publication: A rapid fluorogenic GPCR-beta-arrestin interaction assay. Zhang Q, Zheng YW, Coughlin SR, Shu X. Protein Sci. 2018 Apr;27(4):874-879. doi: 10.1002/pro.3385. Epub 2018 Feb 23. PubMed 29411438.
Backbone
  Vector backbone: pcDNA3.1
  Vector type: Mammalian Expression
Growth in bacteria
  Bacterial resistance: Ampicillin, 100 μg/mL
  Growth temperature: 37°C
  Growth strain: DH5alpha
  Copy number: Unknown
Gene/Insert
  Gene/Insert name: mu opioid receptor
Terms and licenses: Academic/Nonprofit Terms; Industry Terms: Not Available to Industry
How to cite: PCDNA3-muOR-GFP11-T2A-GFP10-bArrestin1-T2A mCherry was a gift from Xiaokun Shu (Addgene plasmid # 113611 ; http://n2t.net/addgene:113611 ; RRID:Addgene_113611)
