[The description below was written by a language model from this plasmid's Addgene catalogue record and pLannotate feature annotations shown in this document.]
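Description:
PCDNA3-muOR-GFP11-T2A-GFP10-bArrestin1-T2A mCherry is a mammalian expression plasmid of about 9.3 kb, built on a pcDNA3.1-type backbone and catalogued as a protein–protein interaction reporter. It is propagated in E. coli through a high-copy ColE1/pUC origin with ampicillin selection (AmpR under its bla promoter). It also carries an f1 origin. An SV40 early promoter drives a neomycin phosphotransferase gene ending in an SV40 poly(A) signal, which provides a marker for G418 selection of stably transfected mammalian cells.

The payload is a single open reading frame transcribed from the CMV enhancer/promoter and terminated by the bGH poly(A) signal, with a T7 promoter just upstream of the insert. The first coding block is the mu opioid receptor, which matches mouse Oprm1. It is followed by a short GFP-derived fragment consistent with the GFP11 strand named in the title. The second block is beta-arrestin 1 (matching mouse Arrb1), which the name says is fused to GFP10, and mCherry comes last. According to the name, T2A self-cleaving peptides separate these blocks so that one transcript yields three separate proteins, although the T2A and GFP10 segments are not individually annotated. The feature table also detects an mTOR-derived fragment just upstream of Arrb1. This segment is not mentioned in the name or the catalogue fields, and its role is not stated.

The naming suggests a tripartite split-GFP design. In this scheme, agonist-driven recruitment of arrestin to the receptor brings the GFP10 and GFP11 strands together, and they can then complement a GFP1-9 fragment to give green fluorescence. No GFP1-9 is annotated here, so it would presumably be supplied separately. mCherry serves as a constitutive marker of expression. The depositor and sequencing-derived records differ by only a few nucleotides and show the same features.
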