Features (pLannotate 1.2.2; 24 found; start..end, strand, type, name):
     28..80      -  misc_feature   bom (fragment): basis of mobility region from pBR322
    235..614     +  enhancer       CMV enhancer: human cytomegalovirus immediate early enhancer
    615..818     +  promoter       CMV promoter: human cytomegalovirus (CMV) immediate early promoter
    814..847     +  LTR            5' LTR (truncated) (fragment): truncated 5' long terminal repeat (LTR) from HIV-1
    863..881     +  promoter       T7 promoter: promoter for bacteriophage T7 RNA polymerase
    986..2176    +  CDS            Oprm1 (sequence partly withheld): OPRM_MOUSE - Also known as Mor, Oprm. Experimental evidence at protein level: Swiss-Prot protein existence level 1. Receptor for endogenous opioids such as beta-endorphin and endomorphin. Receptor for natural and synthetic opioids including morphine, heroin, DAMGO, fentanyl, etorphine, buprenorphin and methadone. Agonist binding to the receptor induces coupling to an inactive GDP-bound heterotrimeric G-protein complex and subsequent exchange of GDP for GTP in the G-protein alpha subunit leading to dissociation of the G-protein complex with the free GTP-bound G-protein alpha and the G-protein b
   2219..2272    +  CDS            &alpha;GFP (fragment): &alpha;GFP is a basic (constitutively fluorescent) long stokes shift fluorescent protein published in 1996, derived from Aequorea victoria.
   2498..2767    +  CDS            MTOR (fragment) (sequence withheld): MTOR_HUMAN - Also known as FRAP, FRAP1, FRAP2, RAFT1, RAPT1. Experimental evidence at protein level: Swiss-Prot protein existence level 1. Serine/threonine protein kinase which is a central regulator of cellular metabolism, growth and survival in response to hormones, growth factors, nutrients, energy and stress signals (PubMed:12087098, PubMed:12150925, PubMed:12150926, PubMed:12231510, PubMed:12718876, PubMed:14651849, PubMed:15268862, PubMed:15467718, PubMed:15545625, PubMed:15718470, PubMed:18497260, PubMed:18762023, PubMed:18925875, PubMed:20516213, PubMed:20537536, PubMed:21659604, PubMe
   2792..4045    +  CDS            Arrb1: ARRB1_MOUSE - Experimental evidence at protein level: Swiss-Prot protein existence level 1. Functions in regulating agonist-mediated G-protein coupled receptor (GPCR) signaling by mediating both receptor desensitization and resensitization processes. During homologous desensitization, beta- arrestins bind to the GPRK-phosphorylated receptor and sterically preclude its coupling to the cognate G-protein; the binding appears to require additional receptor determinants exposed only in the active receptor conformation. The beta-arrestins target many receptors for internalization by acting as endocy
   4121..4828    +  CDS            mCherry: mCherry is a basic (constitutively fluorescent) red fluorescent protein published in 2004, derived from Discosoma sp.. It is reported to be a very rapidly-maturing monomer with low acid sensitivity.
   4869..5093    +  polyA_signal   bGH poly(A) signal: bovine growth hormone polyadenylation signal
   5097..5118    +  promoter       SV40 promoter (fragment): SV40 enhancer and early promoter
   5139..5567    +  rep_origin     f1 ori (sequence partly withheld): f1 bacteriophage origin of replication; arrow indicates direction of (+) strand synthesis
   5581..5910    +  promoter       SV40 promoter: SV40 enhancer and early promoter
   5977..6768    +  CDS            neo: KKA2_KLEPN - Also known as kan, nptII. Experimental evidence at protein level: Swiss-Prot protein existence level 1. Resistance to kanamycin, neomycin, paromomycin, ribostamycin, butirosin and gentamicin B. From Klebsiella pneumoniae.
   6792..6950    +  CDS            ble (fragment): BLE_KLEPN - Experimental evidence at protein level: Swiss-Prot protein existence level 1. Binding protein with a strong affinity to the bleomycin family of antibiotics. Binds to CL990; an antimitotic-antibiotic compound. From Klebsiella pneumoniae.
   6945..7066    +  polyA_signal   SV40 poly(A) signal: SV40 polyadenylation signal
   7139..7155    -  protein_bind   lac operator: The lac repressor binds to the lac operator to inhibit transcription in E. coli. This inhibition can be relieved by adding lactose or isopropyl-β-D-thiogalactopyranoside (IPTG). lac repressor encoded by lacI
   7163..7193    -  promoter       lac promoter: promoter for the E. coli lac operon
   7208..7229    -  protein_bind   CAP binding site: CAP binding activates transcription in the presence of cAMP. E. coli catabolite activator protein
   7242..7334    -  CDS            lacI (fragment): lac repressor; lacI; The lac repressor binds to the lac operator to inhibit transcription in E. coli. This inhibition can be relieved by adding lactose or isopropyl-β-D-thiogalactopyranoside (IPTG).
   7517..8102    -  rep_origin     ori: high-copy-number ColE1/pMB1/pBR322/pUC origin of replication
   8273..9133    -  CDS            AmpR: β-lactamase; bla; confers resistance to ampicillin, carbenicillin, and related antibiotics
   9134..9238    -  promoter       AmpR promoter: bla
>Addgene plasmid #113611 | PCDNA3-muOR-GFP11-T2A-GFP10-bArrestin1-T2A mCherry | depositor full sequence | sequence record 214462 | PCDNA3-muOR-GFP11-T2A-GFP10-bArrestin1-T2A mCherry sequence 9269 bps
GACGGATCGGGAGATCTCCCGATCCCCTATGGTGCACTCTCAGTACAATCTGCTCTGATGCCGCATAGTT
AAGCCAGTATCTGCTCCCTGCTTGTGTGTTGGAGGTCGCTGAGTAGTGCGCGAGCAAAATTTAAGCTACA
ACAAGGCAAGGCTTGACCGACAATTGCATGAAGAATCTGCTTAGGGTTAGGCGTTTTGCGCTGCTTCGCG
ATGTACGGGCCAGATATACGCGTTGACATTGATTATTGACTAGTTATTAATAGTAATCAATTACGGGGTC
ATTAGTTCATAGCCCATATATGGAGTTCCGCGTTACATAACTTACGGTAAATGGCCCGCCTGGCTGACCG
CCCAACGACCCCCGCCCATTGACGTCAATAATGACGTATGTTCCCATAGTAACGCCAATAGGGACTTTCC
ATTGACGTCAATGGGTGGAGTATTTACGGTAAACTGCCCACTTGGCAGTACATCAAGTGTATCATATGCC
AAGTACGCCCCCTATTGACGTCAATGACGGTAAATGGCCCGCCTGGCATTATGCCCAGTACATGACCTTA
TGGGACTTTCCTACTTGGCAGTACATCTACGTATTAGTCATCGCTATTACCATGGTGATGCGGTTTTGGC
AGTACATCAATGGGCGTGGATAGCGGTTTGACTCACGGGGATTTCCAAGTCTCCACCCCATTGACGTCAA
TGGGAGTTTGTTTTGGCACCAAAATCAACGGGACTTTCCAAAATGTCGTAACAACTCCGCCCCATTGACG
CAAATGGGCGGTAGGCGTGTACGGTGGGAGGTCTATATAAGCAGAGCTCTCTGGCTAACTAGAGAACCCA
CTGCTTACTGGCTTATCGAAATTAATACGACTCACTATAGGGAGACCCAAGCTGGCTAGCGTTTAAACTT
AAGCTTGCCACCATGAAGACGATCATCGCCCTGAGCTACATCTTCTGCCTGGTGTTCGCCGACTACAAGG
ACGATGATGACGCCATGGGCCCAGGGAACATCAGCGACTGCTCTGACCCCTTAGCTCCTGCAAGTTGCTC
CCCAGCACCTGGCTCCTGGCTCAACTTGTCCCACGTTGATGGAAACCAGTCCGACCCATGCGGTCCTAAC
CCGACGGGGCTTGGCGGGAACGACAGCCTGTGCCCTCAGACC
[1014 nt withheld, positions 1163-2176]
TTAATTAACTCTGGTGGCGGGAGTGGTGGCGGGGGTACCATGGAAAAGCGAGACCATATGGTTTTGCTTG
AGTATGTTACAGCGGCTGGCATTACCGATGCATCAGGATCCGAGGGCAGAGGAAGTCTGCTAACATGCGG
TGACGTCGAGGAGAATCCTGGCCCAGAATTCGCCACCATGGACCTGCCTGACGACCACTACCTGTCCACC
CAGACCATCCTGTCCAAGGACCTGAACTCCGGACTCAGATCTGGCAGCGGTGGAGGCGAAAATCTCTACT
TCCAGAGTAGCGCATCCGGCGGAAGCGGAAGCCTCGAGATG
[270 nt withheld, positions 2498-2767]
GGCGGAGGAGGCAGCGGGCGCGCCATGGGCGACAAAGGGACACGAGTGTTCAAGAAGGCAAGCCCCAATG
GAAAGCTCACTGTCTACCTGGGAAAGCGGGACTTTGTGGACCACATTGACCTCGTGGACCCCGTGGATGG
TGTGGTCCTGGTGGATCCTGAGTATCTCAAAGAAAGGCGAGTCTACGTGACACTGACCTGCGCCTTCCGG
TATGGCCGGGAAGACCTGGATGTCTTGGGTCTGACTTTTCGGAAAGACCTGTTTGTGGCCAATGTGCAGT
CCTTCCCACCGGCCCCCGAGGACAAGAAGCCACTGACACGGCTACAGGAGCGACTCATCAAGAAGCTGGG
CGAGCATGCCTGCCCCTTCACCTTTGAGATCCCGCCAAACCTTCCATGCTCAGTCACTCTGCAGCCTGGG
CCTGAGGACACAGGAAAGGCCTGTGGTGTGGATTATGAAGTCAAAGCCTTCTGTGCTGAGAACCTGGAGG
AGAAGATCCACAAAAGGAACTCTGTGCGGCTAGTCATCCGGAAGGTTCAGTATGCCCCTGAGAGACCTGG
CCCTCAGCCCACGGCTGAGACTACCAGACAGTTCCTTATGTCAGACAAGCCCCTACACCTTGAGGCATCA
CTGGATAAGGAGATCTATTACCACGGAGAACCCATCAGCGTTAATGTCCACGTCACCAACAACACCAACA
AGACTGTGAAGAAGATCAAGATCTCGGTGCGCCAGTATGCAGACATCTGTCTCTTCAACACAGCTCAGTA
CAAGTGCCCAGTGGCCATGGAGGAGGCTGATGACAATGTGGCACCCAGCTCAACATTCTGCAAGGTCTAT
ACGCTGACTCCCTTCCTGGCCAACAACCGAGAGAAGCGGGGACTCGCCCTCGACGGGAAGCTCAAGCATG
AGGACACGAATCTGGCTTCCAGCACGCTGTTGCGGGAAGGTGCCAACCGTGAAATCCTGGGCATCATCGT
TTCCTACAAAGTCAAGGTGAAACTGGTGGTGTCCCGGGGCGGCCTCTTGGGAGACCTTGCATCCAGTGAT
GTGGCCGTGGAGCTGCCTTTTACCCTAATGCACCCCAAGCCTAAGGAGGAGCCCCCACATCGGGAAGTTC
CAGAGAGCGAGACTCCAGTAGACACCAATCTCATAGAGCTTGACACCAATGATGACGACATTGTATTTGA
GGACTTTGCTCGCCAGCGGCTGAAAGGCATGAAGGATGACAAGGACGAAGAGGATGACGGCACCGGCTCT
CCGCACCTCAACAACAGAGGCGGCCGCTCTAGAGAGGGCAGAGGAAGTCTGCTAACATGCGGTGACGTCG
AGGAGAATCCTGGCCCAGAATTGATGGTGAGCAAGGGCGAGGAGGATAACATGGCCATCATCAAGGAGTT
CATGCGCTTCAAGGTGCACATGGAGGGCTCCGTGAACGGCCACGAGTTCGAGATCGAGGGCGAGGGCGAG
GGCCGCCCCTACGAGGGCACCCAGACCGCCAAGCTGAAGGTGACCAAGGGTGGCCCCCTGCCCTTCGCCT
GGGACATCCTGTCCCCTCAGTTCATGTACGGCTCCAAGGCCTACGTGAAGCACCCCGCCGACATCCCCGA
CTACTTGAAGCTGTCCTTCCCCGAGGGCTTCAAGTGGGAGCGCGTGATGAACTTCGAGGACGGCGGCGTG
GTGACCGTGACCCAGGACTCCTCCCTGCAGGACGGCGAGTTCATCTACAAGGTGAAGCTGCGCGGCACCA
ACTTCCCCTCCGACGGCCCCGTAATGCAGAAGAAGACCATGGGCTGGGAGGCCTCCTCCGAGCGGATGTA
CCCCGAGGACGGCGCCCTGAAGGGCGAGATCAAGCAGAGGCTGAAGCTGAAGGACGGCGGCCACTACGAC
GCTGAGGTCAAGACCACCTACAAGGCCAAGAAGCCCGTGCAGCTGCCCGGCGCCTACAACGTCAACATCA
AGTTGGACATCACCTCCCACAACGAGGACTACACCATCGTGGAACAGTACGAACGCGCCGAGGGCCGCCA
CTCCACCGGCGGCATGGACGAGCTGTACAAGTAATCTAGAGGGCCCGTTTAAACCCGCTGATCAGCCTCG
ACTGTGCCTTCTAGTTGCCAGCCATCTGTTGTTTGCCCCTCCCCCGTGCCTTCCTTGACCCTGGAAGGTG
CCACTCCCACTGTCCTTTCCTAATAAAATGAGGAAATTGCATCGCATTGTCTGAGTAGGTGTCATTCTAT
TCTGGGGGGTGGGGTGGGGCAGGACAGCAAGGGGGAGGATTGGGAAGACAATAGCAGGCATGCTGGGGAT
GCGGTGGGCTCTATGGCTTCTGAGGCGGAAAGAACCAGCTGGGGCTCTAGGGGGTATCCCC
[124 nt withheld, positions 5139-5262]
C
[91 nt withheld, positions 5264-5354]
A
[49 nt withheld, positions 5356-5404]
CCTTTGACGTTGGAGTCCACGTTCTTT
[37 nt withheld, positions 5432-5468]
ACCCTATCTCGGTCTATTCTTTTGATTTATAAGGGATTTTGCCGATTTCGGCCTATTGGTTAAAAAATGA
GCTGATTTAACAAAAATTTAACGCGAATTAATTCTGTGGAATGTGTGTCAGTTAGGGTGTGGAAAGTCCC
CAGGCTCCCCAGCAGGCAGAAGTATGCAAAGCATGCATCTCAATTAGTCAGCAACCAGGTGTGGAAAGTC
CCCAGGCTCCCCAGCAGGCAGAAGTATGCAAAGCATGCATCTCAATTAGTCAGCAACCATAGTCCCGCCC
CTAACTCCGCCCATCCCGCCCCTAACTCCGCCCAGTTCCGCCCATTCTCCGCCCCATGGCTGACTAATTT
TTTTTATTTATGCAGAGGCCGAGGCCGCCTCTGCCTCTGAGCTATTCCAGAAGTAGTGAGGAGGCTTTTT
TGGAGGCCTAGGCTTTTGCAAAAAGCTCCCGGGAGCTTGTATATCCATTTTCGGATCTGATCAAGAGACA
GGATGAGGATCGTTTCGCATGATTGAACAAGATGGATTGCACGCAGGTTCTCCGGCCGCTTGGGTGGAGA
GGCTATTCGGCTATGACTGGGCACAACAGACAATCGGCTGCTCTGATGCCGCCGTGTTCCGGCTGTCAGC
GCAGGGGCGCCCGGTTCTTTTTGTCAAGACCGACCTGTCCGGTGCCCTGAATGAACTGCAGGACGAGGCA
GCGCGGCTATCGTGGCTGGCCACGACGGGCGTTCCTTGCGCAGCTGTGCTCGACGTTGTCACTGAAGCGG
GAAGGGACTGGCTGCTATTGGGCGAAGTGCCGGGGCAGGATCTCCTGTCATCTCACCTTGCTCCTGCCGA
GAAAGTATCCATCATGGCTGATGCAATGCGGCGGCTGCATACGCTTGATCCGGCTACCTGCCCATTCGAC
CACCAAGCGAAACATCGCATCGAGCGAGCACGTACTCGGATGGAAGCCGGTCTTGTCGATCAGGATGATC
TGGACGAAGAGCATCAGGGGCTCGCGCCAGCCGAACTGTTCGCCAGGCTCAAGGCGCGCATGCCCGACGG
CGAGGATCTCGTCGTGACCCATGGCGATGCCTGCTTGCCGAATATCATGGTGGAAAATGGCCGCTTTTCT
GGATTCATCGACTGTGGCCGGCTGGGTGTGGCGGACCGCTATCAGGACATAGCGTTGGCTACCCGTGATA
TTGCTGAAGAGCTTGGCGGCGAATGGGCTGACCGCTTCCTCGTGCTTTACGGTATCGCCGCTCCCGATTC
GCAGCGCATCGCCTTCTATCGCCTTCTTGACGAGTTCTTCTGAGCGGGACTCTGGGGTTCGAAATGACCG
ACCAAGCGACGCCCAACCTGCCATCACGAGATTTCGATTCCACCGCCGCCTTCTATGAAAGGTTGGGCTT
CGGAATCGTTTTCCGGGACGCCGGCTGGATGATCCTCCAGCGCGGGGATCTCATGCTGGAGTTCTTCGCC
CACCCCAACTTGTTTATTGCAGCTTATAATGGTTACAAATAAAGCAATAGCATCACAAATTTCACAAATA
AAGCATTTTTTTCACTGCATTCTAGTTGTGGTTTGTCCAAACTCATCAATGTATCTTATCATGTCTGTAT
ACCGTCGACCTCTAGCTAGAGCTTGGCGTAATCATGGTCATAGCTGTTTCCTGTGTGAAATTGTTATCCG
CTCACAATTCCACACAACATACGAGCCGGAAGCATAAAGTGTAAAGCCTGGGGTGCCTAATGAGTGAGCT
AACTCACATTAATTGCGTTGCGCTCACTGCCCGCTTTCCAGTCGGGAAACCTGTCGTGCCAGCTGCATTA
ATGAATCGGCCAACGCGCGGGGAGAGGCGGTTTGCGTATTGGGCGCTCTTCCGCTTCCTCGCTCACTGAC
TCGCTGCGCTCGGTCGTTCGGCTGCGGCGAGCGGTATCAGCTCACTCAAAGGCGGTAATACGGTTATCCA
CAGAATCAGGGGATAACGCAGGAAAGAACATGTGAGCAAAAGGCCAGCAAAAGGCCAGGAACCGTAAAAA
GGCCGCGTTGCTGGCGTTTTTCCATAGGCTCCGCCCCCCTGACGAGCATCACAAAAATCGACGCTCAAGT
CAGAGGTGGCGAAACCCGACAGGACTATAAAGATACCAGGCGTTTCCCCCTGGAAGCTCCCTCGTGCGCT
CTCCTGTTCCGACCCTGCCGCTTACCGGATACCTGTCCGCCTTTCTCCCTTCGGGAAGCGTGGCGCTTTC
TCATAGCTCACGCTGTAGGTATCTCAGTTCGGTGTAGGTCGTTCGCTCCAAGCTGGGCTGTGTGCACGAA
CCCCCCGTTCAGCCCGACCGCTGCGCCTTATCCGGTAACTATCGTCTTGAGTCCAACCCGGTAAGACACG
ACTTATCGCCACTGGCAGCAGCCACTGGTAACAGGATTAGCAGAGCGAGGTATGTAGGCGGTGCTACAGA
GTTCTTGAAGTGGTGGCCTAACTACGGCTACACTAGAAGAACAGTATTTGGTATCTGCGCTCTGCTGAAG
CCAGTTACCTTCGGAAAAAGAGTTGGTAGCTCTTGATCCGGCAAACAAACCACCGCTGGTAGCGGTTTTT
TTGTTTGCAAGCAGCAGATTACGCGCAGAAAAAAAGGATCTCAAGAAGATCCTTTGATCTTTTCTACGGG
GTCTGACGCTCAGTGGAACGAAAACTCACGTTAAGGGATTTTGGTCATGAGATTATCAAAAAGGATCTTC
ACCTAGATCCTTTTAAATTAAAAATGAAGTTTTAAATCAATCTAAAGTATATATGAGTAAACTTGGTCTG
ACAGTTACCAATGCTTAATCAGTGAGGCACCTATCTCAGCGATCTGTCTATTTCGTTCATCCATAGTTGC
CTGACTCCCCGTCGTGTAGATAACTACGATACGGGAGGGCTTACCATCTGGCCCCAGTGCTGCAATGATA
CCGCGAGACCCACGCTCACCGGCTCCAGATTTATCAGCAATAAACCAGCCAGCCGGAAGGGCCGAGCGCA
GAAGTGGTCCTGCAACTTTATCCGCCTCCATCCAGTCTATTAATTGTTGCCGGGAAGCTAGAGTAAGTAG
TTCGCCAGTTAATAGTTTGCGCAACGTTGTTGCCATTGCTACAGGCATCGTGGTGTCACGCTCGTCGTTT
GGTATGGCTTCATTCAGCTCCGGTTCCCAACGATCAAGGCGAGTTACATGATCCCCCATGTTGTGCAAAA
AAGCGGTTAGCTCCTTCGGTCCTCCGATCGTTGTCAGAAGTAAGTTGGCCGCAGTGTTATCACTCATGGT
TATGGCAGCACTGCATAATTCTCTTACTGTCATGCCATCCGTAAGATGCTTTTCTGTGACTGGTGAGTAC
TCAACCAAGTCATTCTGAGAATAGTGTATGCGGCGACCGAGTTGCTCTTGCCCGGCGTCAATACGGGATA
ATACCGCGCCACATAGCAGAACTTTAAAAGTGCTCATCATTGGAAAACGTTCTTCGGGGCGAAAACTCTC
AAGGATCTTACCGCTGTTGAGATCCAGTTCGATGTAACCCACTCGTGCACCCAACTGATCTTCAGCATCT
TTTACTTTCACCAGCGTTTCTGGGTGAGCAAAAACAGGAAGGCAAAATGCCGCAAAAAAGGGAATAAGGG
CGACACGGAAATGTTGAATACTCATACTCTTCCTTTTTCAATATTATTGAAGCATTTATCAGGGTTATTG
TCTCATGAGCGGATACATATTTGAATGTATTTAGAAAAATAAACAAATAGGGGTTCCGCGCACATTTCCC
CGAAAAGTGCCACCTGACGTC
