Features (pLannotate 1.2.2; 24 found; start..end, strand, type, name):
     44..373     +  promoter       SV40 promoter: SV40 enhancer and early promoter
    440..1231    +  CDS            neo: KKA2_KLEPN - Also known as kan, nptII. Experimental evidence at protein level: Swiss-Prot protein existence level 1. Resistance to kanamycin, neomycin, paromomycin, ribostamycin, butirosin and gentamicin B. From Klebsiella pneumoniae.
   1255..1413    +  CDS            ble (fragment): BLE_KLEPN - Experimental evidence at protein level: Swiss-Prot protein existence level 1. Binding protein with a strong affinity to the bleomycin family of antibiotics. Binds to CL990; an antimitotic-antibiotic compound. From Klebsiella pneumoniae.
   1408..1529    +  polyA_signal   SV40 poly(A) signal: SV40 polyadenylation signal
   1602..1618    -  protein_bind   lac operator: The lac repressor binds to the lac operator to inhibit transcription in E. coli. This inhibition can be relieved by adding lactose or isopropyl-β-D-thiogalactopyranoside (IPTG). lac repressor encoded by lacI
   1626..1656    -  promoter       lac promoter: promoter for the E. coli lac operon
   1671..1692    -  protein_bind   CAP binding site: CAP binding activates transcription in the presence of cAMP. E. coli catabolite activator protein
   1705..1797    -  CDS            lacI (fragment): lac repressor; lacI; The lac repressor binds to the lac operator to inhibit transcription in E. coli. This inhibition can be relieved by adding lactose or isopropyl-β-D-thiogalactopyranoside (IPTG).
   1980..2568    -  rep_origin     ori: high-copy-number ColE1/pMB1/pBR322/pUC origin of replication
   2739..3599    -  CDS            AmpR: β-lactamase; bla; confers resistance to ampicillin, carbenicillin, and related antibiotics
   3600..3704    -  promoter       AmpR promoter: bla
   3763..3815    -  misc_feature   bom (fragment): basis of mobility region from pBR322
   3970..4349    +  enhancer       CMV enhancer: human cytomegalovirus immediate early enhancer
   4350..4553    +  promoter       CMV promoter: human cytomegalovirus (CMV) immediate early promoter
   4549..4582    +  LTR            5' LTR (truncated) (fragment): truncated 5' long terminal repeat (LTR) from HIV-1
   4598..4616    +  promoter       T7 promoter: promoter for bacteriophage T7 RNA polymerase
   4721..5911    +  CDS            Oprm1 (sequence partly withheld): OPRM_MOUSE - Also known as Mor, Oprm. Experimental evidence at protein level: Swiss-Prot protein existence level 1. Receptor for endogenous opioids such as beta-endorphin and endomorphin. Receptor for natural and synthetic opioids including morphine, heroin, DAMGO, fentanyl, etorphine, buprenorphin and methadone. Agonist binding to the receptor induces coupling to an inactive GDP-bound heterotrimeric G-protein complex and subsequent exchange of GDP for GTP in the G-protein alpha subunit leading to dissociation of the G-protein complex with the free GTP-bound G-protein alpha and the G-protein b
   5954..6007    +  CDS            &alpha;GFP (fragment): &alpha;GFP is a basic (constitutively fluorescent) long stokes shift fluorescent protein published in 1996, derived from Aequorea victoria.
   6233..6502    +  CDS            MTOR (fragment) (sequence withheld): MTOR_HUMAN - Also known as FRAP, FRAP1, FRAP2, RAFT1, RAPT1. Experimental evidence at protein level: Swiss-Prot protein existence level 1. Serine/threonine protein kinase which is a central regulator of cellular metabolism, growth and survival in response to hormones, growth factors, nutrients, energy and stress signals (PubMed:12087098, PubMed:12150925, PubMed:12150926, PubMed:12231510, PubMed:12718876, PubMed:14651849, PubMed:15268862, PubMed:15467718, PubMed:15545625, PubMed:15718470, PubMed:18497260, PubMed:18762023, PubMed:18925875, PubMed:20516213, PubMed:20537536, PubMed:21659604, PubMe
   6527..7780    +  CDS            Arrb1: ARRB1_MOUSE - Experimental evidence at protein level: Swiss-Prot protein existence level 1. Functions in regulating agonist-mediated G-protein coupled receptor (GPCR) signaling by mediating both receptor desensitization and resensitization processes. During homologous desensitization, beta- arrestins bind to the GPRK-phosphorylated receptor and sterically preclude its coupling to the cognate G-protein; the binding appears to require additional receptor determinants exposed only in the active receptor conformation. The beta-arrestins target many receptors for internalization by acting as endocy
   7856..8563    +  CDS            mCherry: mCherry is a basic (constitutively fluorescent) red fluorescent protein published in 2004, derived from Discosoma sp.. It is reported to be a very rapidly-maturing monomer with low acid sensitivity.
   8604..8828    +  polyA_signal   bGH poly(A) signal: bovine growth hormone polyadenylation signal
   8832..8853    +  promoter       SV40 promoter (fragment): SV40 enhancer and early promoter
   8874..30      +  rep_origin     f1 ori (across the origin) (sequence partly withheld): f1 bacteriophage origin of replication; arrow indicates direction of (+) strand synthesis
>Addgene plasmid #113611 | PCDNA3-muOR-GFP11-T2A-GFP10-bArrestin1-T2A mCherry | addgene full sequence | sequence record 218185 | Addgene NGS Result
AGCTGATTTAACAAAAATTTAACGCGAATTAATTCTGTGGAATGTGTGTCAGTTAGGGTGTGGAAAGTCC
CCAGGCTCCCCAGCAGGCAGAAGTATGCAAAGCATGCATCTCAATTAGTCAGCAACCAGGTGTGGAAAGT
CCCCAGGCTCCCCAGCAGGCAGAAGTATGCAAAGCATGCATCTCAATTAGTCAGCAACCATAGTCCCGCC
CCTAACTCCGCCCATCCCGCCCCTAACTCCGCCCAGTTCCGCCCATTCTCCGCCCCATGGCTGACTAATT
TTTTTTATTTATGCAGAGGCCGAGGCCGCCTCTGCCTCTGAGCTATTCCAGAAGTAGTGAGGAGGCTTTT
TTGGAGGCCTAGGCTTTTGCAAAAAGCTCCCGGGAGCTTGTATATCCATTTTCGGATCTGATCAAGAGAC
AGGATGAGGATCGTTTCGCATGATTGAACAAGATGGATTGCACGCAGGTTCTCCGGCCGCTTGGGTGGAG
AGGCTATTCGGCTATGACTGGGCACAACAGACAATCGGCTGCTCTGATGCCGCCGTGTTCCGGCTGTCAG
CGCAGGGGCGCCCGGTTCTTTTTGTCAAGACCGACCTGTCCGGTGCCCTGAATGAACTGCAGGACGAGGC
AGCGCGGCTATCGTGGCTGGCCACGACGGGCGTTCCTTGCGCAGCTGTGCTCGACGTTGTCACTGAAGCG
GGAAGGGACTGGCTGCTATTGGGCGAAGTGCCGGGGCAGGATCTCCTGTCATCTCACCTTGCTCCTGCCG
AGAAAGTATCCATCATGGCTGATGCAATGCGGCGGCTGCATACGCTTGATCCGGCTACCTGCCCATTCGA
CCACCAAGCGAAACATCGCATCGAGCGAGCACGTACTCGGATGGAAGCCGGTCTTGTCGATCAGGATGAT
CTGGACGAAGAGCATCAGGGGCTCGCGCCAGCCGAACTGTTCGCCAGGCTCAAGGCGCGCATGCCCGACG
GCGAGGATCTCGTCGTGACCCATGGCGATGCCTGCTTGCCGAATATCATGGTGGAAAATGGCCGCTTTTC
TGGATTCATCGACTGTGGCCGGCTGGGTGTGGCGGACCGCTATCAGGACATAGCGTTGGCTACCCGTGAT
ATTGCTGAAGAGCTTGGCGGCGAATGGGCTGACCGCTTCCTCGTGCTTTACGGTATCGCCGCTCCCGATT
CGCAGCGCATCGCCTTCTATCGCCTTCTTGACGAGTTCTTCTGAGCGGGACTCTGGGGTTCGAAATGACC
GACCAAGCGACGCCCAACCTGCCATCACGAGATTTCGATTCCACCGCCGCCTTCTATGAAAGGTTGGGCT
TCGGAATCGTTTTCCGGGACGCCGGCTGGATGATCCTCCAGCGCGGGGATCTCATGCTGGAGTTCTTCGC
CCACCCCAACTTGTTTATTGCAGCTTATAATGGTTACAAATAAAGCAATAGCATCACAAATTTCACAAAT
AAAGCATTTTTTTCACTGCATTCTAGTTGTGGTTTGTCCAAACTCATCAATGTATCTTATCATGTCTGTA
TACCGTCGACCTCTAGCTAGAGCTTGGCGTAATCATGGTCATAGCTGTTTCCTGTGTGAAATTGTTATCC
GCTCACAATTCCACACAACATACGAGCCGGAAGCATAAAGTGTAAAGCCTGGGGTGCCTAATGAGTGAGC
TAACTCACATTAATTGCGTTGCGCTCACTGCCCGCTTTCCAGTCGGGAAACCTGTCGTGCCAGCTGCATT
AATGAATCGGCCAACGCGCGGGGAGAGGCGGTTTGCGTATTGGGCGCTCTTCCGCTTCCTCGCTCACTGA
CTCGCTGCGCTCGGTCGTTCGGCTGCGGCGAGCGGTATCAGCTCACTCAAAGGCGGTAATACGGTTATCC
ACAGAATCAGGGGATAACGCAGGAAAGAACATGTGAGCAAAAGGCCAGCAAAAGGCCAGGAACCGTAAAA
AGGCCGCGTTGCTGGCGTTTTTCCATAGGCTCCGCCCCCCTGACGAGCATCACAAAAATCGACGCTCAAG
TCAGAGGTGGCGAAACCCGACAGGACTATAAAGATACCAGGCGTTTCCCCCTGGAAGCTCCCTCGTGCGC
TCTCCTGTTCCGACCCTGCCGCTTACCGGATACCTGTCCGCCTTTCTCCCTTCGGGAAGCGTGGCGCTTT
CTCATAGCTCACGCTGTAGGTATCTCAGTTCGGTGTAGGTCGTTCGCTCCAAGCTGGGCTGTGTGCACGA
ACCCCCCGTTCAGCCCGACCGCTGCGCCTTATCCGGTAACTATCGTCTTGAGTCCAACCCGGTAAGACAC
GACTTATCGCCACTGGCAGCAGCCACTGGTAACAGGATTAGCAGAGCGAGGTATGTAGGCGGTGCTACAG
AGTTCTTGAAGTGGTGGCCTAACTACGGCTACACTAGAAGAACAGTATTTGGTATCTGCGCTCTGCTGAA
GCCAGTTACCTTCGGAAAAAGAGTTGGTAGCTCTTGATCCGGCAAACAAACCACCGCTGGTAGCGGTGGT
TTTTTTGTTTGCAAGCAGCAGATTACGCGCAGAAAAAAAGGATCTCAAGAAGATCCTTTGATCTTTTCTA
CGGGGTCTGACGCTCAGTGGAACGAAAACTCACGTTAAGGGATTTTGGTCATGAGATTATCAAAAAGGAT
CTTCACCTAGATCCTTTTAAATTAAAAATGAAGTTTTAAATCAATCTAAAGTATATATGAGTAAACTTGG
TCTGACAGTTACCAATGCTTAATCAGTGAGGCACCTATCTCAGCGATCTGTCTATTTCGTTCATCCATAG
TTGCCTGACTCCCCGTCGTGTAGATAACTACGATACGGGAGGGCTTACCATCTGGCCCCAGTGCTGCAAT
GATACCGCGAGACCCACGCTCACCGGCTCCAGATTTATCAGCAATAAACCAGCCAGCCGGAAGGGCCGAG
CGCAGAAGTGGTCCTGCAACTTTATCCGCCTCCATCCAGTCTATTAATTGTTGCCGGGAAGCTAGAGTAA
GTAGTTCGCCAGTTAATAGTTTGCGCAACGTTGTTGCCATTGCTACAGGCATCGTGGTGTCACGCTCGTC
GTTTGGTATGGCTTCATTCAGCTCCGGTTCCCAACGATCAAGGCGAGTTACATGATCCCCCATGTTGTGC
AAAAAAGCGGTTAGCTCCTTCGGTCCTCCGATCGTTGTCAGAAGTAAGTTGGCCGCAGTGTTATCACTCA
TGGTTATGGCAGCACTGCATAATTCTCTTACTGTCATGCCATCCGTAAGATGCTTTTCTGTGACTGGTGA
GTACTCAACCAAGTCATTCTGAGAATAGTGTATGCGGCGACCGAGTTGCTCTTGCCCGGCGTCAATACGG
GATAATACCGCGCCACATAGCAGAACTTTAAAAGTGCTCATCATTGGAAAACGTTCTTCGGGGCGAAAAC
TCTCAAGGATCTTACCGCTGTTGAGATCCAGTTCGATGTAACCCACTCGTGCACCCAACTGATCTTCAGC
ATCTTTTACTTTCACCAGCGTTTCTGGGTGAGCAAAAACAGGAAGGCAAAATGCCGCAAAAAAGGGAATA
AGGGCGACACGGAAATGTTGAATACTCATACTCTTCCTTTTTCAATATTATTGAAGCATTTATCAGGGTT
ATTGTCTCATGAGCGGATACATATTTGAATGTATTTAGAAAAATAAACAAATAGGGGTTCCGCGCACATT
TCCCCGAAAAGTGCCACCTGACGTCGACGGATCGGGAGATCTCCCGATCCCCTATGGTGCACTCTCAGTA
CAATCTGCTCTGATGCCGCATAGTTAAGCCAGTATCTGCTCCCTGCTTGTGTGTTGGAGGTCGCTGAGTA
GTGCGCGAGCAAAATTTAAGCTACAACAAGGCAAGGCTTGACCGACAATTGCATGAAGAATCTGCTTAGG
GTTAGGCGTTTTGCGCTGCTTCGCGATGTACGGGCCAGATATACGCGTTGACATTGATTATTGACTAGTT
ATTAATAGTAATCAATTACGGGGTCATTAGTTCATAGCCCATATATGGAGTTCCGCGTTACATAACTTAC
GGTAAATGGCCCGCCTGGCTGACCGCCCAACGACCCCCGCCCATTGACGTCAATAATGACGTATGTTCCC
ATAGTAACGCCAATAGGGACTTTCCATTGACGTCAATGGGTGGAGTATTTACGGTAAACTGCCCACTTGG
CAGTACATCAAGTGTATCATATGCCAAGTACGCCCCCTATTGACGTCAATGACGGTAAATGGCCCGCCTG
GCATTATGCCCAGTACATGACCTTATGGGACTTTCCTACTTGGCAGTACATCTACGTATTAGTCATCGCT
ATTACCATGGTGATGCGGTTTTGGCAGTACATCAATGGGCGTGGATAGCGGTTTGACTCACGGGGATTTC
CAAGTCTCCACCCCATTGACGTCAATGGGAGTTTGTTTTGGCACCAAAATCAACGGGACTTTCCAAAATG
TCGTAACAACTCCGCCCCATTGACGCAAATGGGCGGTAGGCGTGTACGGTGGGAGGTCTATATAAGCAGA
GCTCTCTGGCTAACTAGAGAACCCACTGCTTACTGGCTTATCGAAATTAATACGACTCACTATAGGGAGA
CCCAAGCTGGCTAGCGTTTAAACTTAAGCTTGCCACCATGAAGACGATCATCGCCCTGAGCTACATCTTC
TGCCTGGTGTTCGCCGACTACAAGGACGATGATGACGCCATGGGCCCAGGGAACATCAGCGACTGCTCTG
ACCCCTTAGCTCCTGCAAGTTGCTCCCCAGCACCTGGCTCCTGGCTCAACTTGTCCCACGTTGATGGCAA
CCAGTCCGACCCATGCGGTCCTAACCGCACGGGGCTTGGCGGGAGCCACAGCCTGTGCCCTCAGACC
[1014 nt withheld, positions 4898-5911]
TTAATTAACTCTGGTGGCGGGAGTGGTGGCGGGGGTACCATGGAAAAGCGAGACCATATGGTTTTGCTTG
AGTATGTTACAGCGGCTGGCATTACCGATGCATCAGGATCCGAGGGCAGAGGAAGTCTGCTAACATGCGG
TGACGTCGAGGAGAATCCTGGCCCAGAATTCGCCACCATGGACCTGCCTGACGACCACTACCTGTCCACC
CAGACCATCCTGTCCAAGGACCTGAACTCCGGACTCAGATCTGGCAGCGGTGGAGGCGAAAATCTCTACT
TCCAGAGTAGCGCATCCGGCGGAAGCGGAAGCCTCGAGATG
[270 nt withheld, positions 6233-6502]
GGCGGAGGAGGCAGCGGGCGCGCCATGGGCGACAAAGGGACACGAGTGTTCAAGAAGGCAAGCCCCAATG
GAAAGCTCACTGTCTACCTGGGAAAGCGGGACTTTGTGGACCACATTGACCTCGTGGACCCCGTGGATGG
TGTGGTCCTGGTGGATCCTGAGTATCTCAAAGAAAGGCGAGTCTACGTGACACTGACCTGCGCCTTCCGG
TATGGCCGGGAAGACCTGGATGTCTTGGGTCTGACTTTTCGGAAAGACCTGTTTGTGGCCAATGTGCAGT
CCTTCCCACCGGCCCCCGAGGACAAGAAGCCACTGACACGGCTACAGGAGCGACTCATCAAGAAGCTGGG
CGAGCATGCCTGCCCCTTCACCTTTGAGATCCCGCCAAACCTTCCATGCTCAGTCACTCTGCAGCCTGGG
CCTGAGGACACAGGAAAGGCCTGTGGTGTGGATTATGAAGTCAAAGCCTTCTGTGCTGAGAACCTGGAGG
AGAAGATCCACAAAAGGAACTCTGTGCGGCTAGTCATCCGGAAGGTTCAGTATGCCCCTGAGAGACCTGG
CCCTCAGCCCACGGCTGAGACTACCAGACAGTTCCTTATGTCAGACAAGCCCCTACACCTTGAGGCATCA
CTGGATAAGGAGATCTATTACCACGGAGAACCCATCAGCGTTAATGTCCACGTCACCAACAACACCAACA
AGACTGTGAAGAAGATCAAGATCTCGGTGCGCCAGTATGCAGACATCTGTCTCTTCAACACAGCTCAGTA
CAAGTGCCCAGTGGCCATGGAGGAGGCTGATGACAATGTGGCACCCAGCTCAACATTCTGCAAGGTCTAT
ACGCTGACTCCCTTCCTGGCCAACAACCGAGAGAAGCGGGGACTCGCCCTCGACGGGAAGCTCAAGCATG
AGGACACGAATCTGGCTTCCAGCACGCTGTTGCGGGAAGGTGCCAACCGTGAAATCCTGGGCATCATCGT
TTCCTACAAAGTCAAGGTGAAACTGGTGGTGTCCCGGGGCGGCCTCTTGGGAGACCTTGCATCCAGTGAT
GTGGCCGTGGAGCTGCCTTTTACCCTAATGCACCCCAAGCCTAAGGAGGAGCCCCCACATCGGGAAGTTC
CAGAGAGCGAGACTCCAGTAGACACCAATCTCATAGAGCTTGACACCAATGATGACGACATTGTATTTGA
GGACTTTGCTCGCCAGCGGCTGAAAGGCATGAAGGATGACAAGGACGAAGAGGATGACGGCACCGGCTCT
CCGCACCTCAACAACAGAGGCGGCCGCTCTAGAGAGGGCAGAGGAAGTCTGCTAACATGCGGTGACGTCG
AGGAGAATCCTGGCCCAGAATTGATGGTGAGCAAGGGCGAGGAGGATAACATGGCCATCATCAAGGAGTT
CATGCGCTTCAAGGTGCACATGGAGGGCTCCGTGAACGGCCACGAGTTCGAGATCGAGGGCGAGGGCGAG
GGCCGCCCCTACGAGGGCACCCAGACCGCCAAGCTGAAGGTGACCAAGGGTGGCCCCCTGCCCTTCGCCT
GGGACATCCTGTCCCCTCAGTTCATGTACGGCTCCAAGGCCTACGTGAAGCACCCCGCCGACATCCCCGA
CTACTTGAAGCTGTCCTTCCCCGAGGGCTTCAAGTGGGAGCGCGTGATGAACTTCGAGGACGGCGGCGTG
GTGACCGTGACCCAGGACTCCTCCCTGCAGGACGGCGAGTTCATCTACAAGGTGAAGCTGCGCGGCACCA
ACTTCCCCTCCGACGGCCCCGTAATGCAGAAGAAGACCATGGGCTGGGAGGCCTCCTCCGAGCGGATGTA
CCCCGAGGACGGCGCCCTGAAGGGCGAGATCAAGCAGAGGCTGAAGCTGAAGGACGGCGGCCACTACGAC
GCTGAGGTCAAGACCACCTACAAGGCCAAGAAGCCCGTGCAGCTGCCCGGCGCCTACAACGTCAACATCA
AGTTGGACATCACCTCCCACAACGAGGACTACACCATCGTGGAACAGTACGAACGCGCCGAGGGCCGCCA
CTCCACCGGCGGCATGGACGAGCTGTACAAGTAATCTAGAGGGCCCGTTTAAACCCGCTGATCAGCCTCG
ACTGTGCCTTCTAGTTGCCAGCCATCTGTTGTTTGCCCCTCCCCCGTGCCTTCCTTGACCCTGGAAGGTG
CCACTCCCACTGTCCTTTCCTAATAAAATGAGGAAATTGCATCGCATTGTCTGAGTAGGTGTCATTCTAT
TCTGGGGGGTGGGGTGGGGCAGGACAGCAAGGGGGAGGATTGGGAAGACAATAGCAGGCATGCTGGGGAT
GCGGTGGGCTCTATGGCTTCTGAGGCGGAAAGAACCAGCTGGGGCTCTAGGGGGTATCCCC
[124 nt withheld, positions 8874-8997]
C
[91 nt withheld, positions 8999-9089]
A
[49 nt withheld, positions 9091-9139]
CCTTTGACGTTGGAGTCCACGTTCTTT
[37 nt withheld, positions 9167-9203]
ACCCTATCTCGGTCTATTCTTTTGATTTATAAGGGATTTTGCCGATTTCGGCCTATTGGTTAAAAAATG
